>Addgene plasmid #42408 | RRM2BA | depositor partial sequence | sequence record 57241 | RRM2BA sequence 1009 bps
CATATGCACCATCATCATCATCATTCTTCTGGTGTAGATCTGGGTACCGAGAACCTGTACTTCCAATCCA
TGTCAGACACCAACGAAAGTGAAATAAAGTCAAATGAAGAGCCACTCCTAAGAAAGAGTTCTCGCCGGTT
TGTCATCTTTCCAATCCAGTACCCTGATATTTGGAAAATGTATAAACAGGCACAGGCTTCCTTCTGGACA
GCAGAAGAGGTCGACTTATCAAAGGATCTCCCTCACTGGAACAAGCTTAAAGCAGATGAGAAGTACTTCA
TCTCTCACATCTTAGCCTTTTTTGCAGCCAGTGATGGAATTGTAAATGAAAATTTGGTGGAGCGCTTTAG
TCAGGAGGTGCAGGTTCCAGAGGCTCGCTGTTTCTATGGCTTTCAAATTCTCATCGAGAATGTTCACTCA
GAGATGTACAGTTTGCTGATAGACACTTACATCAGAGATCCCAAGAAAAGGGAATTTTTATTTAATGCAA
TTGAAACCATGCCCTATGTTAAGAAAAAAGCAGATTGGGCCTTGCGATGGATAGCAGATAGAAAATCTAC
TTTTGGGGAAAGAGTGGTGGCCTTTGCTGCTGTAGAAGGAGTTTTCTTCTCAGGATCTTTTGCTGCTATA
TTCTGGCTAAAGAAGAGAGGTCTTATGCCAGGACTCACTTTTTCCAATGAACTCATCAGCAGAGATGAAG
GACTTCACTGTGACTTTGCTTGCCTGATGTTCCAATACTTAGTAAATAAGCCTTCAGAAGAAAGGGTCAG
GGAGATCATTGTTGATGCTGTCAAAATTGAGCAGGAGTTTTTAACAGAAGCCTTGCCAGTTGGCCTCATT
GGAATGAATTGCATTTTGATGAAACAGTACATTGAGTTTGTAGCTGACAGATTACTTGTGGAACTTGGAT
TCTCAAAGGTTTTTCAGGCAGAAAATCCTTTTGATTTTATGGAAAACATTTCTTTAGAAGGAAAAACAAA
TTGACAGTAAAGGTGGATACGGATCCGAA
