>Addgene plasmid #42408 | RRM2BA | addgene partial sequence | sequence record 60406 | T7 5'-TAATACGACTCACTATAGGG-3'
CCTCTAGAAATAATTTTGTTTAACTTTAAGAAGGAGATATACATATGCACCATCATCATCATCATTCTTC
TGGTGTAGATCTGGGTACCGAGAACCTGTACTTCCAATCCATGTCAGACACCAACGAAAGTGAAATAAAG
TCAAATGAAGAGCCACTCCTAAGAAAGAGTTCTCGCCGGTTTGTCATCTTTCCAATCCAGTACCCTGATA
TTTGGAAAATGTATAAACAGGCACAGGCTTCCTTCTGGACAGCAGAAGAGGTCGACTTATCAAAGGATCT
CCCTCACTGGAACAAGCTTAAAGCAGATGAGAAGTACTTCATCTCTCACATCTTAGCCTTTTTTGCAGCC
AGTGATGGAATTGTAAATGAAAATTTGGTGGAGCGCTTTAGTCAGGAGGTGCAGGTTCCAGAGGCTCGCT
GTTTCTATGGCTTTCAAATTCTCATCGAGAATGTTCACTCAGAGATGTACAGTTTGCTGATAGACACTTA
CATCAGAGATCCCAAGAAAAGGGAATTTTTATTTAATGCAATTGAAACCATGCCCTATGTTAAGAAAAAA
GCAGATTGGGCCTTGCGATGGATAGCAGATAGAAAATCTACTTTTGGGGAAAGAGTGGTGGCCTTTGCTG
CTGTAGAAGGAGTTTTCTTCTCAGGATCTTTTGCTGCTATATTCTGGCTAAAGAAGAGAGGTCTTATGCC
AGGACTCACTTTTTCCAATGAACTCATCAGCAGAGATGAAGGACTTCACTGTGACTTTGCTTGCCTGATG
TTCCAATACTTAGTAAATAAGCCTTCAGAAGAAAGGGTCAGGGAGATCATTGTTGATGCTGTCAAAATTG
AGCAGGAGTTTTTAACAGAAGCCTTGCCAGTTGGCCTCATTGGAATGAATTGCATTTTGATGAAACAGTA
CATTGAGTTTG
