[The description below was written by a language model from this plasmid's Addgene catalogue record.]
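Description:
RRM2BA is a bacterial expression plasmid built on the pNIC28-Bsa4 backbone from the Structural Genomics Consortium, carrying a fragment of the human RRM2B gene (also known as p53R2). RRM2B encodes the p53-inducible small subunit of ribonucleotide reductase, and the gene's aliases reflect its link to mitochondrial DNA depletion syndromes. The plasmid is maintained in E. coli as a high-copy vector under kanamycin selection. No feature table accompanies the record, so the origin of replication and other backbone elements are not explicitly listed.

The insert is about 1 kb and was introduced by ligation-independent cloning. It was designed for structure determination, so it may be a truncated crystallisation construct rather than the full open reading frame. The mutation field refers only to the depositor comments, which do not spell out any sequence changes. The coding region is fused at its N-terminus to a hexahistidine tag followed by a TEV protease site, which allows purification by immobilised metal affinity chromatography and later removal of the tag by TEV cleavage.

The promoter is not stated outright. However, the T7 and T7-terminator sequencing primers and the recommended DE3-lysogen expression host with a rare-codon supplementing plasmid are consistent with a T7 RNA polymerase-driven expression cassette. The plasmid is intended for producing recombinant human RRM2B protein in E. coli for crystallography and related biochemical or biophysical work, and the record links it to a deposited crystal structure of the protein.
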