Addgene plasmid #42408: RRM2BA
Purpose: Bacterial expression for structure determination; may not be full ORF
Depositing lab: Nicola Burgess-Brown. Depositing organization: University of Oxford.
Backbone
  Vector backbone: pNIC28-Bsa4
  Backbone manufacturer: SGC
  Vector type: Bacterial Expression
Growth in bacteria
  Bacterial resistance: Kanamycin, 50 μg/mL
  Growth temperature: 37°C
  Growth strain: Mach1 ;
  Copy number: High Copy
Gene/Insert
  Gene/Insert name: RRM2BA (alt names: RRM2B; gi|42544136; PDB:2VUX)
  Species: H. sapiens (human)
  Insert size (bp): 1009
  Mutation: See Comments
  Entrez Gene: RRM2B (a.k.a. MTDPS8A, MTDPS8B, P53R2)
  Tag / fusion protein: His6-TEV (N terminal on insert)
  Cloning method: Ligation Independent Cloning
  Sequencing primers: 5′ T7; 3′ T7-term
Terms and licenses: Academic/Nonprofit Terms; Industry Terms: Not Available to Industry
Depositor comments: http://www.thesgc.org/structures/2VUX/ Use BL21(DE3)-R3-pRARE2 strain for expression.
How to cite: RRM2BA was a gift from Nicola Burgess-Brown (Addgene plasmid # 42408 ; http://n2t.net/addgene:42408 ; RRID:Addgene_42408)
